>Addgene plasmid #43160 | I-TACC | depositor partial sequence | sequence record 58425 | I-TACC sequence 424 bps
CGTCTCCTGACCCCAGAGCAGGTCGTGGCCATTGCCTCGAATGGAGGGGGCAAACAGGCGTTGGAAACCG
TACAACGATTGCTGCCGGTGCTGTGCCAAGCGCACGGACTCACCCCAGAGCAGGTCGTGGCAATCGCCTC
CAACATTGGCGGGAAACAGGCACTCGAGACTGTCCAGCGCCTGCTTCCCGTGCTGTGCCAAGCGCACGGC
CTCACCCCAGAGCAGGTCGTGGCGATCGCAAGCCACGACGGAGGAAAGCAAGCCTTGGAAACAGTACAGA
GGCTGTTGCCTGTGCTGTGCCAAGCGCACGGATTAACCCCAGAGCAGGTCGTGGCGATCGCAAGCCACGA
CGGAGGAAAGCAAGCCTTGGAAACAGTACAGAGGCTGTTGCCTGTGCTGTGCCAAGCGCACGGCTTAAGA
GACG
