>Addgene plasmid #43160 | I-TACC | addgene partial sequence | sequence record 60622 | M13-F20 5'-TGTAAAACGACGGCCAGT-3'
TGGGCGAATTGGGCCCTCTAGATGCATGCTCGAGCGGCCGCCAGTGTGATGGATATCTGCAGAATTCGCC
CTTATATAGATGCCGTCCTAGCGCGTCTCCTGACCCCAGAGCAGGTCGTGGCCATTGCCTCGAATGGAGG
GGGCAAACAGGCGTTGGAAACCGTACAACGATTGCTGCCGGTGCTGTGCCAAGCGCACGGACTCACCCCA
GAGCAGGTCGTGGCAATCGCCTCCAACATTGGCGGGAAACAGGCACTCGAGACTGTCCAGCGCCTGCTTC
CCGTGCTGTGCCAAGCGCACGGCCTCACCCCAGAGCAGGTCGTGGCGATCGCAAGCCACGACGGAGGAAA
GCAAGCCTTGGAAACAGTACAGAGGCTGTTGCCTGTGCTGTGCCAAGCGCACGGATTAACCCCAGAGCAG
GTCGTGGCGATCGCAAGCCACGACGGAGGAAAGCAAGCCTTGGAAACAGTACAGAGGCTGTTGCCTGTGC
TGTGCCAAGCGCACGGCTTAAGAGACGTGGGCACAGGAAAGATACTTAAGGGCGAATTCCAGCACACTGG
CGGCCGTTACTAGTGGATCCGAGCTCGGTACCAAGCTTGATGCATAGCTTGAGTATTCTATAGTGTCACC
TAAATAGCTTGGCGTAATCATGGTCATAGCTGTTTCCTGTGTGAAATTGTTATCCGCTCACAATTCCACA
CAACATACGAGCCGGAAGCATAAAGTGTAAAGCCTGGGGTGCCTAATGAGTGAGCTAACTCACATTAATT
GCGTTGCGCTCACTGCCCGCTTTCCAGTCGGGAAACCTGTCGTGCCAGCTGCATTAATGAATCGGCCAAC
GCGCGGGGAGAGGCGGTTTGCGTATTGGGCGCTCTTCCGCTTCCTCGCTCACTGACTCGCTGCGCTCGGT
CGTTCGGCTGCGGCGAGCGGTATCAGCTCACTCAAAGGCGGTAATACGGTTATCCACAGAATCAGGGGAT
AACGCAGGAAAGAACATGTGACAAAGCACAAGCAG
