[The description below was written by a language model from this plasmid's Addgene catalogue record.]
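Description:
I-TACC is a small bacterial cloning plasmid built on the commercial pCRII-TOPO backbone (about 4 kb without insert), carrying a 424 bp synthetic insert introduced by TOPO cloning. It is a high-copy plasmid maintained in E. coli and carries both ampicillin and kanamycin resistance, as is standard for this backbone, so either or both drugs can be used for selection. The insert lies between the T7 and M13 reverse primer sites listed for sequencing. No feature table is provided, so other backbone elements are not itemised in the record.

The record gives the insert only as "I-TACC" and does not describe its composition. The plasmid comes from a TALEN genome-editing system developed for generating human stem cell-based disease models. Given that context, the four-letter part of the name may denote a short run of target DNA bases recognised by a pre-assembled block of TALE repeats, and the "I" prefix a position in an ordered assembly. An insert of roughly 400 bp would fit about four repeat units of the usual length. This reading is an inference from the name, insert size and publication title, not something the catalogue states. The plasmid has no recorded eukaryotic promoter, reporter or expression cassette and is classed purely as a cloning vector. It is therefore best regarded as a storage and source plasmid for a synthetic module that would be moved into a downstream TALEN construct, rather than a vector used directly in cells.
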