Addgene plasmid #43160: I-TACC
Depositing lab: Chad Cowan & Kiran Musunuru. Depositing organization: Harvard University. Publication: A TALEN Genome-Editing System for Generating Human Stem Cell-Based Disease Models. Ding Q, Lee YK, Schaefer EA, Peters DT, Veres A, Kim K, Kuperwasser N, Motola DL, Meissner TB, Hendriks WT, Trevisan M, Gupta RM, Moisan A, Banks E, Friesen M, Schinzel RT, Xia F, Tang A, Xia Y, Figueroa E, Wann A, Ahfeldt T, Daheron L, Zhang F, Rubin LL, Peng LF, Chung RT, Musunuru K, Cowan CA. Cell Stem Cell. 2012 Dec 12. pii: S1934-5909(12)00645-5. doi: 10.1016/j.stem.2012.11.011. PubMed 23246482.
Backbone
  Vector backbone: pCRII-TOPO
  Backbone manufacturer: Invitrogen
  Backbone size w/o insert (bp): 3973
  Vector type: Bacterial Cloning
Growth in bacteria
  Bacterial resistance: Ampicillin and Kanamycin, 100 & 50 μg/mL
  Growth temperature: 37°C
  Growth strain: Top10
  Copy number: High Copy
Gene/Insert
  Gene/Insert name: I-TACC
  Species: Synthetic
  Insert size (bp): 424
  Cloning method: TOPO Cloning
  Sequencing primers: 5′ T7; 3′ M13-rev
Terms and licenses: Academic/Nonprofit Terms; Industry Terms: Not Available to Industry
How to cite: I-TACC was a gift from Chad Cowan & Kiran Musunuru (Addgene plasmid # 43160 ; http://n2t.net/addgene:43160 ; RRID:Addgene_43160)
